Addgene plasmid #143752: TFORF1068
Purpose: Lentiviral vector for overexpressing transcription factor ORFs with unique 24-bp barcodes. Barcodes facilitate identification of transcription factors in pooled screens.
Depositing lab: Feng Zhang. Depositing organization: Broad Institute. Publication: A transcription factor atlas of directed differentiation. Joung J, Ma S, Tay T, Geiger-Schuller KR, Kirchgatterer PC, Verdine VK, Guo B, Arias-Garcia MA, Allen WE, Singh A, Kuksenko O, Abudayyeh OO, Gootenberg JS, Fu Z, Macrae RK, Buenrostro JD, Regev A, Zhang F. Cell. 2023 Jan 5;186(1):209-229.e26. doi: 10.1016/j.cell.2022.11.026. PubMed 36608654.
Backbone
  Vector backbone: pLX_TRC317
  Backbone manufacturer: Broad Institute Genetic Perturbation Platform
  Backbone size w/o insert (bp): 8264
  Vector type: Mammalian Expression, Lentiviral
  Selectable markers: Puromycin
Growth in bacteria
  Bacterial resistance: Ampicillin, 100 μg/mL
  Growth temperature: 37°C
  Growth strain: NEB Stable
  Copy number: High Copy
Gene/Insert
  Gene/Insert name: NFATC2
  Species: H. sapiens (human)
  Insert size (bp): 2807
  Entrez Gene: NFATC2 (a.k.a. JCOSL, NFAT1, NFATP)
  Promoter: EF1a
  Cloning method: Unknown
  Sequencing primers: 5′ GGGTGGAGACTGAAGTTAGGCCAG; 3′ CACATAGCGTAAAAGGAGCAACATAG
Terms and licenses: Academic/Nonprofit Terms; Industry Terms: Not Available to Industry
Depositor comments: NM_001136021,ENST00000414705 . The transcription factor ORF portion of this plasmid was synthesized by Genewiz. Please test multiple small colonies in case of plasmid recombination. To make this collection available in a timely manner, a portion of this collection was not fully sequenced by Addgene. If an Addgene verified full plasmid sequence is not available, please contact us prior to placing an order to request the full sequence.
How to cite: TFORF1068 was a gift from Feng Zhang (Addgene plasmid # 143752 ; http://n2t.net/addgene:143752 ; RRID:Addgene_143752)
