[The description below was written by a language model from this plasmid's Addgene catalogue record and pLannotate feature annotations shown in this document.]
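Description:
TFORF1068 is a lentiviral mammalian expression plasmid built on the pLX_TRC317 backbone and carrying the human transcription factor NFATC2 (also known as NFAT1 or NFATP). It belongs to a barcoded collection of transcription factor ORFs. In bacteria it is maintained through a high-copy ColE1/pUC-type origin and an ampicillin resistance gene. An f1 origin and leftover lac, T7 and T3 cloning-vector elements are also present. The depositor warns that the plasmid can recombine during propagation, a common issue with LTR-containing vectors.

The transfer cassette has a third-generation, self-inactivating layout. An RSV promoter drives a truncated HIV-1 5' LTR, followed by the Ψ packaging signal with a partial gag sequence, the Rev response element, and a cPPT/CTS, and the cassette ends in a ΔU3 3' LTR with an SV40 polyadenylation signal downstream. Inside the provirus, an SV40 early promoter expresses puromycin N-acetyltransferase so that transduced cells can be selected. The strong constitutive EF-1α promoter drives the synthesized NFATC2 ORF. A WPRE downstream of the ORF enhances transcript stability and expression. The record describes a unique 24-bp barcode for each ORF, but the feature table does not annotate it, so its exact position cannot be stated here. A short U6 promoter fragment annotated between the ORF and the WPRE appears to be residual sequence, not a functional Pol III unit.

The construct is intended for overexpressing NFATC2 in mammalian cells. It suits pooled screens in which barcode readout identifies the transcription factor each cell received, as in directed-differentiation studies.
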