Features (pLannotate 1.2.2; 31 found; start..end, strand, type, name):
      5..231     +  promoter       RSV promoter: Rous sarcoma virus enhancer/promoter
    232..412     +  LTR            5' LTR (truncated): truncated 5' long terminal repeat (LTR) from HIV-1
    459..584     +  misc_feature   HIV-1 Ψ: packaging signal of human immunodeficiency virus type 1
    568..931     +  CDS            HIV-1 gag (fragment): gag protein from human immunodeficiency virus 1; gag
   1077..1310    +  misc_feature   RRE: The Rev response element (RRE) of HIV-1 allows for Rev-dependent mRNA export from the nucleus to the cytoplasm.
   1687..1713    +  CDS            Rev (fragment): human immunodeficiency virus 1 (HIV-1) Rev protein; rev; enhances nuclear export of unspliced and incompletely spliced viral mRNAs
   1720..1743    +  promoter       SV40 promoter (fragment): SV40 early promoter
   1744..1815    +  promoter       SV40 promoter (fragment): SV40 enhancer and early promoter
   1839..1974    +  rep_origin     SV40 ori: SV40 origin of replication
   2020..2616    +  CDS            PuroR (fragment): puromycin N-acetyltransferase; pac from Streptomyces; confers resistance to puromycin
   2665..2782    +  misc_feature   cPPT/CTS: central polypurine tract and central termination sequence of HIV-1
   2847..2913    +  CDS            small t antigen (fragment): SV40 (simian virus 40) small t antigen
   2920..4098    +  promoter       EF-1α promoter: strong constitutive promoter for human elongation factor EF-1α
   4178..6775    +  CDS            NFATC2 (fragment): NFAC2_HUMAN - Also known as NFAT1, NFATP. Experimental evidence at protein level: Swiss-Prot protein existence level 1. Plays a role in the inducible expression of cytokine genes in T-cells, especially in the induction of the IL-2, IL-3, IL-4, TNF-alpha or GM-CSF. Promotes invasive migration through the activation of GPC6 expression and WNT5A signaling pathway. From Homo sapiens (Human).
   6833..6886    +  promoter       U6 promoter (fragment): RNA polymerase III promoter for human U6 snRNA
   6928..7516    +  misc_feature   WPRE: woodchuck hepatitis virus posttranscriptional regulatory element
   7567..7586    +  misc_feature   cPPT/CTS (fragment): central polypurine tract and central termination sequence of HIV-1
   7588..7821    +  LTR            3' LTR (ΔU3): self-inactivating 3' long terminal repeat (LTR) from HIV-1
   7899..8020    +  polyA_signal   SV40 poly(A) signal: SV40 polyadenylation signal
   8060..8195    +  rep_origin     SV40 ori: SV40 origin of replication
   8216..8234    -  promoter       T7 promoter: promoter for bacteriophage T7 RNA polymerase
   8242..8397    +  CDS            lacZα (fragment): LacZα fragment of β-galactosidase; lacZ fragment
   8402..8830    +  rep_origin     f1 ori (sequence partly withheld): f1 bacteriophage origin of replication; arrow indicates direction of (+) strand synthesis
   8883..8987    +  promoter       AmpR promoter: bla
   8988..9848    +  CDS            AmpR: β-lactamase; bla; confers resistance to ampicillin, carbenicillin, and related antibiotics
  10019..10607   +  rep_origin     ori: high-copy-number ColE1/pMB1/pBR322/pUC origin of replication
  10790..10882   +  CDS            lacI (fragment): lac repressor; lacI; The lac repressor binds to the lac operator to inhibit transcription in E. coli. This inhibition can be relieved by adding lactose or isopropyl-β-D-thiogalactopyranoside (IPTG).
  10895..10916   +  protein_bind   CAP binding site: CAP binding activates transcription in the presence of cAMP. E. coli catabolite activator protein
  10931..10961   +  promoter       lac promoter: promoter for the E. coli lac operon
  10965..10987   +  protein_bind   lac operator (fragment): The lac repressor binds to the lac operator to inhibit transcription in E. coli. This inhibition can be relieved by adding lactose or isopropyl-β-D-thiogalactopyranoside (IPTG). lac repressor encoded by lacI
  11030..11048   +  promoter       T3 promoter: promoter for bacteriophage T3 RNA polymerase
>Addgene plasmid #143752 | TFORF1068 | addgene full sequence | sequence record 407852 | Addgene NGS Result
TTAATGTAGTCTTATGCAATACTCTTGTAGTCTTGCAACATGGTAACGATGAGTTAGCAACATGCCTTAC
AAGGAGAGAAAAAGCACCGTGCATGCCGATTGGTGGAAGTAAGGTGGTACGATCGTGCCTTATTAGGAAG
GCAACAGACGGGTCTGACATGGATTGGACGAACCACTGAATTGCCGCATTGCAGAGATATTGTATTTAAG
TGCCTAGCTCGATACATAAACGGGTCTCTCTGGTTAGACCAGATCTGAGCCTGGGAGCTCTCTGGCTAAC
TAGGGAACCCACTGCTTAAGCCTCAATAAAGCTTGCCTTGAGTGCTTCAAGTAGTGTGTGCCCGTCTGTT
GTGTGACTCTGGTAACTAGAGATCCCTCAGACCCTTTTAGTCAGTGTGGAAAATCTCTAGCAGTGGCGCC
CGAACAGGGACTTGAAAGCGAAAGGGAAACCAGAGGAGCTCTCTCGACGCAGGACTCGGCTTGCTGAAGC
GCGCACGGCAAGAGGCGAGGGGCGGCGACTGGTGAGTACGCCAAAAATTTTGACTAGCGGAGGCTAGAAG
GAGAGAGATGGGTGCGAGAGCGTCAGTATTAAGCGGGGGAGAATTAGATCGCGATGGGAAAAAATTCGGT
TAAGGCCAGGGGGAAAGAAAAAATATAAATTAAAACATATAGTATGGGCAAGCAGGGAGCTAGAACGATT
CGCAGTTAATCCTGGCCTGTTAGAAACATCAGAAGGCTGTAGACAAATACTGGGACAGCTACAACCATCC
CTTCAGACAGGATCAGAAGAACTTAGATCATTATATAATACAGTAGCAACCCTCTATTGTGTGCATCAAA
GGATAGAGATAAAAGACACCAAGGAAGCTTTAGACAAGATAGAGGAAGAGCAAAACAAAAGTAAGACCAC
CGCACAGCAAGCGGCCGCTGATCTTCAGACCTGGAGGAGGAGATATGAGGGACAATTGGAGAAGTGAATT
ATATAAATATAAAGTAGTAAAAATTGAACCATTAGGAGTAGCACCCACCAAGGCAAAGAGAAGAGTGGTG
CAGAGAGAAAAAAGAGCAGTGGGAATAGGAGCTTTGTTCCTTGGGTTCTTGGGAGCAGCAGGAAGCACTA
TGGGCGCAGCGTCAATGACGCTGACGGTACAGGCCAGACAATTATTGTCTGGTATAGTGCAGCAGCAGAA
CAATTTGCTGAGGGCTATTGAGGCGCAACAGCATCTGTTGCAACTCACAGTCTGGGGCATCAAGCAGCTC
CAGGCAAGAATCCTGGCTGTGGAAAGATACCTAAAGGATCAACAGCTCCTGGGGATTTGGGGTTGCTCTG
GAAAACTCATTTGCACCACTGCTGTGCCTTGGAATGCTAGTTGGAGTAATAAATCTCTGGAACAGATTTG
GAATCACACGACCTGGATGGAGTGGGACAGAGAAATTAACAATTACACAAGCTTAATACACTCCTTAATT
GAAGAATCGCAAAACCAGCAAGAAAAGAATGAACAAGAATTATTGGAATTAGATAAATGGGCAAGTTTGT
GGAATTGGTTTAACATAACAAATTGGCTGTGGTATATAAAATTATTCATAATGATAGTAGGAGGCTTGGT
AGGTTTAAGAATAGTTTTTGCTGTACTTTCTATAGTGAATAGAGTTAGGCAGGGATATTCACCATTATCG
TTTCAGACCCACCTCCCAACCCCGAGGGGACCCATGCATTGCATCTCAATTAGTCAGCAACCAGGTGTGG
AAAGTCCCCAGGCTCCCCAGCAGGCAGAAGTATGCAAAGCATGCGTCTCAATTAGTCAGCAACCATAGTC
CCGCCCCTAACTCCGCCCATCCCGCCCCTAACTCCGCCCAGTTCCGCCCATTCTCCGCCCCATGGCTGAC
TAATTTTTTTTATTTATGCAGAGGCCGAGGCCGCCTCGGCCTCTGAGCTATTCCAGAAGTAGTGAGGAGG
CTTTTTTGGAGGCCTAGGCTTTTGCAAAAAGCTTTCTAGAGGTACCACCGGAGCTTACCATGACCGAGTA
CAAGCCCACGGTGCGCCTCGCCACCCGCGACGACGTCCCCAGGGCCGTACGCACCCTCGCCGCCGCGTTC
GCCGACTACCCCGCCACGCGCCACACCGTCGATCCGGACCGCCACATCGAGCGGGTCACCGAGCTGCAAG
AACTCTTCCTCACGCGCGTCGGGCTCGACATCGGCAAGGTGTGGGTCGCGGACGACGGCGCCGCCGTGGC
GGTCTGGACCACGCCGGAGAGCGTCGAAGCGGGGGCGGTGTTCGCCGAGATCGGCCCGCGCATGGCCGAG
TTGAGCGGTTCCCGGCTGGCCGCGCAGCAACAGATGGAAGGCCTCCTGGCGCCGCACCGGCCCAAGGAGC
CCGCGTGGTTCCTGGCCACCGTCGGCGTCTCGCCCGACCACCAGGGCAAGGGTCTGGGCAGCGCCGTCGT
GCTCCCCGGAGTGGAGGCGGCCGAGCGCGCCGGGGTGCCCGCCTTCCTGGAGACCTCCGCGCCCCGCAAC
CTCCCCTTCTACGAGCGGCTCGGCTTCACCGTCACCGCCGACGTCGAGGTGCCCGAAGGACCGCGCACCT
GGTGCATGACCCGCAAGCCCGGTGCCAGTTAACGAATTCTAGATCTTGAGACAAATGGCAGTATTCATCC
ACAATTTTAAAAGAAAAGGGGGGATTGGGGGGTACAGTGCAGGGGAAAGAATAGTAGACATAATAGCAAC
AGACATACAAACTAAAGAATTACAAAAACAAATTACAAAAATTCAAAATTTTCGGGTTTATTACAGGGAC
AGCAGAGATCCACTTTGGCGCCGGCTCGAGGCCTGCAGGTGCAAAGATGGATAAAGTTTTAAACAGAGAG
GAATCTTTGCAGCTAATGGACCTTCTAGGTCTTGAAAGGAGTGGGAATTGGCTCCGGTGCCCGTCAGTGG
GCAGAGCGCACATCGCCCACAGTCCCCGAGAAGTTGGGGGGAGGGGTCGGCAATTGAACCGGTGCCTAGA
GAAGGTGGCGCGGGGTAAACTGGGAAAGTGATGTCGTGTACTGGCTCCGCCTTTTTCCCGAGGGTGGGGG
AGAACCGTATATAAGTGCAGTAGTCGCCGTGAACGTTCTTTTTCGCAACGGGTTTGCCGCCAGAACACAG
GTAAGTGCCGTGTGTGGTTCCCGCGGGCCTGGCCTCTTTACGGGTTATGGCCCTTGCGTGCCTTGAATTA
CTTCCACCTGGCTGCAGTACGTGATTCTTGATCCCGAGCTTCGGGTTGGAAGTGGGTGGGAGAGTTCGAG
GCCTTGCGCTTAAGGAGCCCCTTCGCCTCGTGCTTGAGTTGAGGCCTGGCCTGGGCGCTGGGGCCGCCGC
GTGCGAATCTGGTGGCACCTTCGCGCCTGTCTCGCTGCTTTCGATAAGTCTCTAGCCATTTAAAATTTTT
GATGACCTGCTGCGACGCTTTTTTTCTGGCAAGATAGTCTTGTAAATGCGGGCCAAGATCTGCACACTGG
TATTTCGGTTTTTGGGGCCGCGGGCGGCGACGGGGCCCGTGCGTCCCAGCGCACATGTTCGGCGAGGCGG
GGCCTGCGAGCGCGGCCACCGAGAATCGGACGGGGGTAGTCTCAAGCTGGCCGGCCTGCTCTGGTGCCTG
GCCTCGCGCCGCCGTGTATCGCCCCGCCCTGGGCGGCAAGGCTGGCCCGGTCGGCACCAGTTGCGTGAGC
GGAAAGATGGCCGCTTCCCGGCCCTGCTGCAGGGAGCTCAAAATGGAGGACGCGGCGCTCGGGAGAGCGG
GCGGGTGAGTCACCCACACAAAGGAAAAGGGCCTTTCCGTCCTCAGCCGTCGCTTCATGTGACTCCACGG
AGTACCGGGCGCCGTCCAGGCACCTCGATTAGTTCTCGAGCTTTTGGAGTACGTCGTCTTTAGGTTGGGG
GGAGGGGTTTTATGCGATGGAGTTTCCCCACACTGAGTGGGTGGAGACTGAAGTTAGGCCAGCTTGGCAC
TTGATGTAATTCTCCTTGGAATTTGCCCTTTTTGAGTTTGGATCTTGGTTCATTCTCAAGCCTCAGACAG
TGGTTCAAAGTTTTTTTCTTCCATTTCAGGTGTCGTGAGGCTAGCACCGCCACCATGCAGAGAGAGGCTG
CGTTCAGACTGGGGCACTGCCATCCCCTCCGCATCATGGGGTCTGTGGACCAAGAAGAGCCGAATGCACA
TAAGGTCGCCAGCCCACCCTCCGGACCCGCATACCCCGATGATGTCCTGGACTATGGCCTCAAGCCATAC
AGCCCCCTTGCTAGTCTCTCTGGCGAGCCCCCCGGCCGATTCGGAGAGCCGGATAGGGTAGGGCCGCAGA
AGTTTCTGAGCGCGGCCAAGCCAGCAGGGGCCTCGGGCCTGAGCCCTCGGATCGAGATCACTCCGTCCCA
CGAACTGATCCAGGCAGTGGGGCCCCTCCGCATGAGAGACGCGGGCCTCCTGGTGGAGCAGCCGCCCCTG
GCCGGGGTGGCCGCCAGCCCGAGGTTCACCCTGCCCGTGCCCGGCTTCGAGGGCTACCGCGAGCCGCTTT
GCTTGAGCCCCGCTAGCAGCGGCTCCTCTGCCAGCTTCATTTCTGACACCTTCTCCCCCTACACCTCGCC
CTGCGTCTCGCCCAATAACGGCGGGCCCGACGACCTGTGTCCGCAGTTTCAAAACATCCCTGCTCATTAT
TCCCCCAGAACCTCGCCAATAATGTCACCTCGAACCAGCCTCGCCGAGGACAGCTGCCTGGGCCGCCACT
CGCCCGTGCCCCGTCCGGCCTCCCGCTCCTCATCGCCTGGTGCCAAGCGGAGGCATTCGTGCGCCGAGGC
CTTGGTTGCCCTGCCGCCCGGAGCCTCACCCCAGCGCTCCCGGAGCCCCTCGCCGCAGCCCTCATCTCAC
GTGGCACCCCAGGACCACGGCTCCCCGGCTGGGTACCCCCCTGTGGCTGGCTCTGCCGTGATCATGGATG
CCCTGAACAGCCTCGCCACGGACTCGCCTTGTGGGATCCCCCCCAAGATGTGGAAGACCAGCCCTGACCC
CTCGCCGGTGTCTGCCGCCCCATCCAAGGCCGGCCTGCCTCGCCACATCTACCCGGCCGTGGAGTTCCTG
GGGCCCTGCGAGCAGGGCGAGAGGAGAAACTCGGCTCCAGAATCCATCCTGCTGGTTCCGCCCACTTGGC
CCAAGCCGCTGGTGCCTGCCATTCCCATCTGCAGCATCCCAGTGACTGCATCCCTCCCTCCACTTGAGTG
GCCGCTGTCCAGTCAGTCAGGCTCTTACGAGCTGCGGATCGAGGTGCAGCCCAAGCCACATCACCGGGCC
CACTATGAGACAGAAGGCAGCCGAGGGGCTGTCAAAGCTCCAACTGGAGGCCACCCTGTGGTTCAGCTCC
ATGGCTACATGGAAAACAAGCCTCTGGGACTTCAGATCTTCATTGGGACAGCTGATGAGCGGATCCTTAA
GCCGCACGCCTTCTACCAGGTGCACCGAATCACGGGGAAAACTGTCACCACCACCAGCTATGAGAAGATA
GTGGGCAACACCAAAGTCCTGGAGATACCCTTGGAGCCCAAAAACAACATGAGGGCAACCATCGACTGTG
CGGGGATCTTGAAGCTTAGAAACGCCGACATTGAGCTGCGGAAAGGCGAGACGGACATTGGAAGAAAGAA
CACGCGGGTGAGACTGGTTTTCCGAGTTCACATCCCAGAGTCCAGTGGCAGAATCGTCTCTTTACAGACT
GCATCTAACCCCATCGAGTGCTCCCAGCGATCTGCTCACGAGCTGCCCATGGTTGAAAGACAAGACACAG
ACAGCTGCCTGGTCTATGGCGGCCAGCAAATGATCCTCACGGGGCAGAACTTTACATCCGAGTCCAAAGT
TGTGTTTACTGAGAAGACCACAGATGGACAGCAAATTTGGGAGATGGAAGCCACGGTGGATAAGGACAAG
AGCCAGCCCAACATGCTTTTTGTTGAGATCCCTGAATATCGGAACAAGCATATCCGCACACCTGTAAAAG
TGAACTTCTACGTCATCAATGGGAAGAGAAAACGAAGTCAGCCTCAGCACTTTACCTACCACCCAGTCCC
AGCCATCAAGACGGAGCCCACGGATGAATATGACCCCACTCTGATCTGCAGCCCCACCCATGGAGGCCTG
GGGAGCCAGCCTTACTACCCCCAGCACCCGATGGTGGCCGAGTCCCCCTCCTGCCTCGTGGCCACCATGG
CTCCCTGCCAGCAGTTCCGCACGGGGCTCTCATCCCCTGACGCCCGCTACCAGCAACAGAACCCAGCGGC
CGTACTCTACCAGCGGAGCAAGAGCCTGAGCCCCAGCCTGCTGGGCTATCAGCAGCCGGCCCTCATGGCC
GCCCCGCTGTCCCTTGCGGACGCTCACCGCTCTGTGCTGGTGCACGCCGGCTCCCAGGGCCAGAGCTCAG
CCCTGCTCCACCCCTCTCCGACCAACCAGCAGGCCTCGCCTGTGATCCACTACTCACCCACCAACCAGCA
GCTGCGCTGCGGAAGCCACCAGGAGTTCCAGCACATCATGTACTGCGAGAATTTCGCACCAGGCACCACC
AGACCTGGCCCGCCCCCGGTCAGTCAAGGTCAGAGGCTGAGCCCGGGTTCCTACCCCACAGTCATTCAGC
AGCAGAATGCCACGAGCCAAAGAGCCGCCAAAAACGGACCCCCGGTCAGTGACCAAAAGGAAGTATTACC
TGCGGGGGTGACCATTAAACAGGAGCAGAACTTGGACCAGACCTACTTGGATGATGAGCTGATAGACACA
CACCTTAGCTGGATACAAAACATATTATAGTAATGAACTAGTCCGTAACTTGAAAGTATTTCGATTTCTT
GGCTTTATATATCTTGTGGAAAGGACGAGCGCTAACTACCAAGTATAGGCACACGCGTTAAGTCGACAAT
CAACCTCTGGATTACAAAATTTGTGAAAGATTGACTGGTATTCTTAACTATGTTGCTCCTTTTACGCTAT
GTGGATACGCTGCTTTAATGCCTTTGTATCATGCTATTGCTTCCCGTATGGCTTTCATTTTCTCCTCCTT
GTATAAATCCTGGTTGCTGTCTCTTTATGAGGAGTTGTGGCCCGTTGTCAGGCAACGTGGCGTGGTGTGC
ACTGTGTTTGCTGACGCAACCCCCACTGGTTGGGGCATTGCCACCACCTGTCAGCTCCTTTCCGGGACTT
TCGCTTTCCCCCTCCCTATTGCCACGGCGGAACTCATCGCCGCCTGCCTTGCCCGCTGCTGGACAGGGGC
TCGGCTGTTGGGCACTGACAATTCCGTGGTGTTGTCGGGGAAATCATCGTCCTTTCCTTGGCTGCTCGCC
TGTGTTGCCACCTGGATTCTGCGCGGGACGTCCTTCTGCTACGTCCCTTCGGCCCTCAATCCAGCGGACC
TTCCTTCCCGCGGCCTGCTGCCGGCTCTGCGGCCTCTTCCGCGTCTTCGCCTTCGCCCTCAGACGAGTCG
GATCTCCCTTTGGGCCGCCTCCCCGCGTCGACTTTAAGACCAATGACTTACAAGGCAGCTGTAGATCTTA
GCCACTTTTTAAAAGAAAAGGGGGGACTGGAAGGGCTAATTCACTCCCAACGAAGACAAGATCTGCTTTT
TGCTTGTACTGGGTCTCTCTGGTTAGACCAGATCTGAGCCTGGGAGCTCTCTGGCTAACTAGGGAACCCA
CTGCTTAAGCCTCAATAAAGCTTGCCTTGAGTGCTTCAAGTAGTGTGTGCCCGTCTGTTGTGTGACTCTG
GTAACTAGAGATCCCTCAGACCCTTTTAGTCAGTGTGGAAAATCTCTAGCAGTACGTATAGTAGTTCATG
TCATCTTATTATTCAGTATTTATAACTTGCAAAGAAATGAATATCAGAGAGTGAGAGGAACTTGTTTATT
GCAGCTTATAATGGTTACAAATAAAGCAATAGCATCACAAATTTCACAAATAAAGCATTTTTTTCACTGC
ATTCTAGTTGTGGTTTGTCCAAACTCATCAATGTATCTTATCATGTCTGGCTCTAGCTATCCCGCCCCTA
ACTCCGCCCATCCCGCCCCTAACTCCGCCCAGTTCCGCCCATTCTCCGCCCCATGGCTGACTAATTTTTT
TTATTTATGCAGAGGCCGAGGCCGCCTCGGCCTCTGAGCTATTCCAGAAGTAGTGAGGAGGCTTTTTTGG
AGGCCTAGGGACGTACCCAATTCGCCCTATAGTGAGTCGTATTACGCGCGCTCACTGGCCGTCGTTTTAC
AACGTCGTGACTGGGAAAACCCTGGCGTTACCCAACTTAATCGCCTTGCAGCACATCCCCCTTTCGCCAG
CTGGCGTAATAGCGAAGAGGCCCGCACCGATCGCCCTTCCCAACAGTTGCGCAGCCTGAATGGCGAATGG
G
[124 nt withheld, positions 8402-8525]
C
[91 nt withheld, positions 8527-8617]
A
[49 nt withheld, positions 8619-8667]
CCTTTGACGTTGGAGTCCACGTTCTTT
[37 nt withheld, positions 8695-8731]
ACCCTATCTCGGTCTATTCTTTTGATTTATAAGGGATTTTGCCGATTTCGGCCTATTGGTTAAAAAATGA
GCTGATTTAACAAAAATTTAACGCGAATTTTAACAAAATATTAACGCTTACAATTTAGGTGGCACTTTTC
GGGGAAATGTGCGCGGAACCCCTATTTGTTTATTTTTCTAAATACATTCAAATATGTATCCGCTCATGAG
ACAATAACCCTGATAAATGCTTCAATAATATTGAAAAAGGAAGAGTATGAGTATTCAACATTTCCGTGTC
GCCCTTATTCCCTTTTTTGCGGCATTTTGCCTTCCTGTTTTTGCTCACCCAGAAACGCTGGTGAAAGTAA
AAGATGCTGAAGATCAGTTGGGTGCACGAGTGGGTTACATCGAACTGGATCTCAACAGCGGTAAGATCCT
TGAGAGTTTTCGCCCCGAAGAACGTTTTCCAATGATGAGCACTTTTAAAGTTCTGCTATGTGGCGCGGTA
TTATCCCGTATTGACGCCGGGCAAGAGCAACTCGGTCGCCGCATACACTATTCTCAGAATGACTTGGTTG
AGTACTCACCAGTCACAGAAAAGCATCTTACGGATGGCATGACAGTAAGAGAATTATGCAGTGCTGCCAT
AACCATGAGTGATAACACTGCGGCCAACTTACTTCTGACAACGATCGGAGGACCGAAGGAGCTAACCGCT
TTTTTGCACAACATGGGGGATCATGTAACTCGCCTTGATCGTTGGGAACCGGAGCTGAATGAAGCCATAC
CAAACGACGAGCGTGACACCACGATGCCTGTAGCAATGGCAACAACGTTGCGCAAACTATTAACTGGCGA
ACTACTTACTCTAGCTTCCCGGCAACAATTAATAGACTGGATGGAGGCGGATAAAGTTGCAGGACCACTT
CTGCGCTCGGCCCTTCCGGCTGGCTGGTTTATTGCTGATAAATCTGGAGCCGGTGAGCGTGGGTCTCGCG
GTATCATTGCAGCACTGGGGCCAGATGGTAAGCCCTCCCGTATCGTAGTTATCTACACGACGGGGAGTCA
GGCAACTATGGATGAACGAAATAGACAGATCGCTGAGATAGGTGCCTCACTGATTAAGCATTGGTAACTG
TCAGACCAAGTTTACTCATATATACTTTAGATTGATTTAAAACTTCATTTTTAATTTAAAAGGATCTAGG
TGAAGATCCTTTTTGATAATCTCATGACCAAAATCCCTTAACGTGAGTTTTCGTTCCACTGAGCGTCAGA
CCCCGTAGAAAAGATCAAAGGATCTTCTTGAGATCCTTTTTTTCTGCGCGTAATCTGCTGCTTGCAAACA
AAAAAACCACCGCTACCAGCGGTGGTTTGTTTGCCGGATCAAGAGCTACCAACTCTTTTTCCGAAGGTAA
CTGGCTTCAGCAGAGCGCAGATACCAAATACTGTTCTTCTAGTGTAGCCGTAGTTAGGCCACCACTTCAA
GAACTCTGTAGCACCGCCTACATACCTCGCTCTGCTAATCCTGTTACCAGTGGCTGCTGCCAGTGGCGAT
AAGTCGTGTCTTACCGGGTTGGACTCAAGACGATAGTTACCGGATAAGGCGCAGCGGTCGGGCTGAACGG
GGGGTTCGTGCACACAGCCCAGCTTGGAGCGAACGACCTACACCGAACTGAGATACCTACAGCGTGAGCT
ATGAGAAAGCGCCACGCTTCCCGAAGGGAGAAAGGCGGACAGGTATCCGGTAAGCGGCAGGGTCGGAACA
GGAGAGCGCACGAGGGAGCTTCCAGGGGGAAACGCCTGGTATCTTTATAGTCCTGTCGGGTTTCGCCACC
TCTGACTTGAGCGTCGATTTTTGTGATGCTCGTCAGGGGGGCGGAGCCTATGGAAAAACGCCAGCAACGC
GGCCTTTTTACGGTTCCTGGCCTTTTGCTGGCCTTTTGCTCACATGTTCTTTCCTGCGTTATCCCCTGAT
TCTGTGGATAACCGTATTACCGCCTTTGAGTGAGCTGATACCGCTCGCCGCAGCCGAACGACCGAGCGCA
GCGAGTCAGTGAGCGAGGAAGCGGAAGAGCGCCCAATACGCAAACCGCCTCTCCCCGCGCGTTGGCCGAT
TCATTAATGCAGCTGGCACGACAGGTTTCCCGACTGGAAAGCGGGCAGTGAGCGCAACGCAATTAATGTG
AGTTAGCTCACTCATTAGGCACCCCAGGCTTTACACTTTATGCTTCCGGCTCGTATGTTGTGTGGAATTG
TGAGCGGATAACAATTTCACACAGGAAACAGCTATGACCATGATTACGCCAAGCGCGCAATTAACCCTCA
CTAAAGGGAACAAAAGCTGGAGCTGCAAGC
