>Addgene plasmid #143752 | TFORF1068 | depositor partial sequence | sequence record 283383 | Insert
ACCGCCACCATGCAGAGAGAGGCTGCGTTCAGACTGGGGCACTGCCATCCCCTCCGCATCATGGGGTCTG
TGGACCAAGAAGAGCCGAATGCACATAAGGTCGCCAGCCCACCCTCCGGACCCGCATACCCCGATGATGT
CCTGGACTATGGCCTCAAGCCATACAGCCCCCTTGCTAGTCTCTCTGGCGAGCCCCCCGGCCGATTCGGA
GAGCCGGATAGGGTAGGGCCGCAGAAGTTTCTGAGCGCGGCCAAGCCAGCAGGGGCCTCGGGCCTGAGCC
CTCGGATCGAGATCACTCCGTCCCACGAACTGATCCAGGCAGTGGGGCCCCTCCGCATGAGAGACGCGGG
CCTCCTGGTGGAGCAGCCGCCCCTGGCCGGGGTGGCCGCCAGCCCGAGGTTCACCCTGCCCGTGCCCGGC
TTCGAGGGCTACCGCGAGCCGCTTTGCTTGAGCCCCGCTAGCAGCGGCTCCTCTGCCAGCTTCATTTCTG
ACACCTTCTCCCCCTACACCTCGCCCTGCGTCTCGCCCAATAACGGCGGGCCCGACGACCTGTGTCCGCA
GTTTCAAAACATCCCTGCTCATTATTCCCCCAGAACCTCGCCAATAATGTCACCTCGAACCAGCCTCGCC
GAGGACAGCTGCCTGGGCCGCCACTCGCCCGTGCCCCGTCCGGCCTCCCGCTCCTCATCGCCTGGTGCCA
AGCGGAGGCATTCGTGCGCCGAGGCCTTGGTTGCCCTGCCGCCCGGAGCCTCACCCCAGCGCTCCCGGAG
CCCCTCGCCGCAGCCCTCATCTCACGTGGCACCCCAGGACCACGGCTCCCCGGCTGGGTACCCCCCTGTG
GCTGGCTCTGCCGTGATCATGGATGCCCTGAACAGCCTCGCCACGGACTCGCCTTGTGGGATCCCCCCCA
AGATGTGGAAGACCAGCCCTGACCCCTCGCCGGTGTCTGCCGCCCCATCCAAGGCCGGCCTGCCTCGCCA
CATCTACCCGGCCGTGGAGTTCCTGGGGCCCTGCGAGCAGGGCGAGAGGAGAAACTCGGCTCCAGAATCC
ATCCTGCTGGTTCCGCCCACTTGGCCCAAGCCGCTGGTGCCTGCCATTCCCATCTGCAGCATCCCAGTGA
CTGCATCCCTCCCTCCACTTGAGTGGCCGCTGTCCAGTCAGTCAGGCTCTTACGAGCTGCGGATCGAGGT
GCAGCCCAAGCCACATCACCGGGCCCACTATGAGACAGAAGGCAGCCGAGGGGCTGTCAAAGCTCCAACT
GGAGGCCACCCTGTGGTTCAGCTCCATGGCTACATGGAAAACAAGCCTCTGGGACTTCAGATCTTCATTG
GGACAGCTGATGAGCGGATCCTTAAGCCGCACGCCTTCTACCAGGTGCACCGAATCACGGGGAAAACTGT
CACCACCACCAGCTATGAGAAGATAGTGGGCAACACCAAAGTCCTGGAGATACCCTTGGAGCCCAAAAAC
AACATGAGGGCAACCATCGACTGTGCGGGGATCTTGAAGCTTAGAAACGCCGACATTGAGCTGCGGAAAG
GCGAGACGGACATTGGAAGAAAGAACACGCGGGTGAGACTGGTTTTCCGAGTTCACATCCCAGAGTCCAG
TGGCAGAATCGTCTCTTTACAGACTGCATCTAACCCCATCGAGTGCTCCCAGCGATCTGCTCACGAGCTG
CCCATGGTTGAAAGACAAGACACAGACAGCTGCCTGGTCTATGGCGGCCAGCAAATGATCCTCACGGGGC
AGAACTTTACATCCGAGTCCAAAGTTGTGTTTACTGAGAAGACCACAGATGGACAGCAAATTTGGGAGAT
GGAAGCCACGGTGGATAAGGACAAGAGCCAGCCCAACATGCTTTTTGTTGAGATCCCTGAATATCGGAAC
AAGCATATCCGCACACCTGTAAAAGTGAACTTCTACGTCATCAATGGGAAGAGAAAACGAAGTCAGCCTC
AGCACTTTACCTACCACCCAGTCCCAGCCATCAAGACGGAGCCCACGGATGAATATGACCCCACTCTGAT
CTGCAGCCCCACCCATGGAGGCCTGGGGAGCCAGCCTTACTACCCCCAGCACCCGATGGTGGCCGAGTCC
CCCTCCTGCCTCGTGGCCACCATGGCTCCCTGCCAGCAGTTCCGCACGGGGCTCTCATCCCCTGACGCCC
GCTACCAGCAACAGAACCCAGCGGCCGTACTCTACCAGCGGAGCAAGAGCCTGAGCCCCAGCCTGCTGGG
CTATCAGCAGCCGGCCCTCATGGCCGCCCCGCTGTCCCTTGCGGACGCTCACCGCTCTGTGCTGGTGCAC
GCCGGCTCCCAGGGCCAGAGCTCAGCCCTGCTCCACCCCTCTCCGACCAACCAGCAGGCCTCGCCTGTGA
TCCACTACTCACCCACCAACCAGCAGCTGCGCTGCGGAAGCCACCAGGAGTTCCAGCACATCATGTACTG
CGAGAATTTCGCACCAGGCACCACCAGACCTGGCCCGCCCCCGGTCAGTCAAGGTCAGAGGCTGAGCCCG
GGTTCCTACCCCACAGTCATTCAGCAGCAGAATGCCACGAGCCAAAGAGCCGCCAAAAACGGACCCCCGG
TCAGTGACCAAAAGGAAGTATTACCTGCGGGGGTGACCATTAAACAGGAGCAGAACTTGGACCAGACCTA
CTTGGATGATGAGCTGATAGACACACACCTTAGCTGGATACAAAACATATTATAGTAATGAACTAGTCCG
TAACTTGAAAGTATTTCGATTTCTTGGCTTTATATATCTTGTGGAAAGGACGAGCGCTAACTACCAAGTA
TAGGCAC
