>Addgene plasmid #143752 | TFORF1068 | depositor partial sequence | sequence record 283384 | Barcode
GCGCTAACTACCAAGTATAGGCAC
